Addgene plasmid #104906: BB3cN_pGAP_23*_pLAT1_Cas9
Purpose: hCas9 under control of LAT1 for direct cloning of HH-sgRNA-HDV PCR products for episomal expression in P. pastoris and selection on NTC
Depositing lab: Brigitte Gasser. Depositing organization: Universitaet fur Bodenkultur Wien (BOKU-WIEN). Publication: CRISPR/Cas9-Mediated Homology-Directed Genome Editing in Pichia pastoris. Gassler T, Heistinger L, Mattanovich D, Gasser B, Prielhofer R. Methods Mol Biol. 2019;1923:211-225. doi: 10.1007/978-1-4939-9024-5_9. PubMed 30737742.
Backbone
  Vector backbone: Episomal ARS/CEN Backbone
  Vector type: Yeast Expression, CRISPR
  Selectable markers: NTC
Growth in bacteria
  Bacterial resistance: Nourseothricin (clonNat), 50 μg/mL
  Growth temperature: 37°C
  Growth strain: DH5alpha
  Copy number: High Copy
Gene/Insert 1
  Gene/Insert name: HH - FS23 linker - HDV
  Cloning method: Restriction Enzyme; 5′ cloning site BbsI (not destroyed); 3′ cloning site BbsI (not destroyed)
  Sequencing primers: 5′ pGAP fw
Gene/Insert 2
  Gene/Insert name: human codon-optimized hcas9 sequence fused to a nuclear localization signal (NLS) (alt name: hcas9)
  Species: H. sapiens (human); Streptococcus pyogenes, Pichia pastoris
  Insert size (bp): 4140
Resource information
  A portion of this plasmid was derived from a plasmid made by: The original Cas9 sequence was taken from from DiCarlo et al., (Addgene ID 43802). Reference: DiCarlo JE, Norville JE, Mali P, Rios X, Aach J, Church GM. 2013. Genome engineering in Saccharomyces cerevisiae using CRISPR-Cas systems. Nucleic Acids Res 41:4336-43.
Terms and licenses: Academic/Nonprofit Terms; Industry Terms: Not Available to Industry
Depositor comments: Additional Publication: Prielhofer, R. etal (2017) BMC Syst Biol. 11,123 (PMID:29221460)
How to cite: BB3cN_pGAP_23*_pLAT1_Cas9 was a gift from Brigitte Gasser (Addgene plasmid # 104906 ; http://n2t.net/addgene:104906 ; RRID:Addgene_104906)
