[The description below was written by a language model from this plasmid's Addgene catalogue record and pLannotate feature annotations shown in this document.]
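Description:
BB3cN_pGAP_23*_pLAT1_Cas9 is an episomal yeast CRISPR/Cas9 expression vector for genome editing in Pichia pastoris, and it serves as a recipient plasmid for cloning guide RNAs. It replicates in E. coli from a high-copy ColE1/pUC-type origin. In yeast it is maintained extrachromosomally through a CEN/ARS element, annotated as S. cerevisiae CEN6 fused to an autonomously replicating sequence. A single nourseothricin acetyltransferase cassette, flanked by the Ashbya gossypii TEF promoter and terminator, provides nourseothricin (NTC/clonNAT) selection in both hosts.

The plasmid carries two expression units. In the first, the P. pastoris GAP promoter drives a placeholder described as HH – FS23 linker – HDV, flanked by BbsI sites that are retained. These sites allow a PCR product encoding an sgRNA between a hammerhead and an HDV ribozyme to be inserted directly by type IIS cloning. Because GAP is an RNA polymerase II promoter, the self-cleaving ribozymes trim the transcript at both ends to release a guide with defined termini. In the second unit, a human codon-optimised Streptococcus pyogenes Cas9 fused to a nuclear localization signal is expressed, according to the record, from the LAT1 promoter and terminated by the S. cerevisiae CYC1 terminator. The Cas9 sequence derives from an earlier S. cerevisiae CRISPR plasmid.

The automated feature table does not annotate the LAT1 promoter, the ribozymes or the linker. It does report an rnh201-like fragment upstream of Cas9, in the region where the LAT1 promoter would be expected, and this is probably a homology hit rather than an intended coding part. The associated work uses the vector for Cas9-mediated, homology-directed genome editing in P. pastoris.
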