Features (pLannotate 1.2.2; 9 found; start..end, strand, type, name):
     62..650     -  rep_origin     ori: high-copy-number ColE1/pMB1/pBR322/pUC origin of replication
    737..1213    +  promoter       GAP promoter: promoter for Pichia pastoris glyceraldehyde-3-phosphate dehydrogenase
   1774..2472    +  CDS            rnh201 (fragment): RNH2A_SCHPO - Protein inferred from homology: Swiss-Prot protein existence level 3. Endonuclease that specifically degrades the RNA of RNA-DNA hybrids. Participates in DNA replication. From Schizosaccharomyces pombe (strain 972 / ATCC 24843) (Fission yeast).
   2757..6860    +  CDS            cas9: CAS9_STRP1 - Also known as csn1 From Streptococcus pyogenes serotype M1.
   6965..7212    +  terminator     CYC1 terminator: S. cerevisiae CYC1; transcription terminator for CYC1
   7232..7575    +  promoter       TEF promoter: Ashbya gossypii TEF promoter
   7582..8146    +  CDS            NrsR (fragment): nourseothricin acetyltransferase; Streptomyces noursei nat1; confers resistance to nourseothricin
   8154..8351    +  terminator     TEF terminator: Ashbya gossypii TEF terminator
   8363..8866    +  misc_feature   CEN/ARS: S. cerevisiae CEN6 centromere fused to an autonomously replicating sequence
>Addgene plasmid #104906 | BB3cN_pGAP_23*_pLAT1_Cas9 | addgene full sequence | sequence record 210667 | Addgene NGS Result
CGCTGTGAGCAAAAGGCCAGCAAAAGGCCAGGAACCGTAAAAAGGCCGCGTTGCTGGCGTTTTTCCATAG
GCTCCGCCCCCCTGACGAGCATCACAAAAATCGACGCTCAAGTCAGAGGTGGCGAAACCCGACAGGACTA
TAAAGATACCAGGCGTTTCCCCCTGGAAGCTCCCTCGTGCGCTCTCCTGTTCCGACCCTGCCGCTTACCG
GATACCTGTCCGCCTTTCTCCCTTCGGGAAGCGTGGCGCTTTCTCATAGCTCACGCTGTAGGTATCTCAG
TTCGGTGTAGGTCGTTCGCTCCAAGCTGGGCTGTGTGCACGAACCCCCCGTTCAGCCCGACCGCTGCGCC
TTATCCGGTAACTATCGTCTTGAGTCCAACCCGGTAAGACACGACTTATCGCCACTGGCAGCAGCCACTG
GTAACAGGATTAGCAGAGCGAGGTATGTAGGCGGTGCTACAGAGTTCTTGAAGTGGTGGCCTAACTACGG
CTACACTAGAAGAACAGTATTTGGTATCTGCGCTCTGCTGAAGCCAGTTACCTTCGGAAAAAGAGTTGGT
AGCTCTTGATCCGGCAAACAAACCACCGCTGGTAGCGGTGGTTTTTTTGTTTGCAAGCAGCAGATTACGC
GCAGAAAAAAAGGATCTCAAGAAGATCCTTTGATCTTTTCTACGGGGTGGAGCGCAAAAAACCCCGCCCC
TGACAGGGCGGGGTTTTTTCGCGATCGGAGGATCCTTTTTTGTAGAAATGTCTTGGTGTCCTCGTCCAAT
CAGGTAGCCATCTCTGAAATATCTGGCTCCGTTGCAACTCCGAACGACCTGCTGGCAACGTAAAATTCTC
CGGGGTAAAACTTAAATGTGGAGTAATGGAACCAGAAACGTCTCTTCCCTTCTCTCTCCTTCCACCGCCC
GTTACCGTCCCTAGGAAATTTTACTCTGCTGGAGAGCTTCTTCTACGGCCCCCTTGCAGCAATGCTCTTC
CCAGCATTACGTTGCGGGTAAAACGGAGGTCGTGTACCCGACCTAGCAGCCCAGGGATGGAAAAGTCCCG
GCCGTCGCTGGCAATAATAGCGGGCGGACGCATGTCATGAGATTATTGGAAACCACCAGAATCGAATATA
AAAGGCGAACACCTTTCCCAATTTTGGTTTCTCCTGACCCAAAGACTTTAAATTTAATTTATTTGTCCCT
ATTTCAATCAATTGAACAACTATCAAAACACCATGGCGTCTTCGGATCCCTCGAGGAAGACGCGCTTTTA
GTGTACATCTGATAATATAGTACTACCACGTATGATAATGTAGAGAATAGGCTTCCTTGTCGAGTGTGTT
TGCAGTTTTCTTGAGTTTCAAGGTTTAAATGCTGGTATATTAGTTCATCGAAGGTTTCAGCCAATAGCAC
CTTAAATCAATCAAACTAATTCGACTCTTACGAAAGAGCCTACTGTGTTTAGTATCGAAGTCGTTTACCT
TTCATGTTGAATAGCTTCCTCTCTGACCCTAACATTTCAAGATCCTCCTAAAGTTACCCGGATTGTGAAA
TTCTAATGATCCACCTGCCCAATGCATTTTTTCTTTATTCAGTTTACCTTTTTTACCTAATATACGAGCT
TGTTAAAGTAAGTGGCACTGCAATACTAGGCTTATTGTTGATATTATGATGAATCGTTTTCACAAACTTG
ATTTCCTGTGAACTCACCATGTACTAAGGAAAAAAACATGCATCACCATCTGAATATTTGACCGCTCCGG
GGAGGGAAGAATATGAACCACGATTGAAAGACTTTGGGTTTGCCGATTCTAAAACACTTACTGAACAGAA
AAGAAGTGAATTATTAGAGAGTTTATGCAACGGAGATCATGAGCTTAGAAAGAACGTAGGCTGGGCAACA
ACATCCATTTCTGCCTGCGATATTTCCAGTGCAATGCTAAAGCCACATAATATAGGCAATTACAACTTGA
ATGAGCAGGCTCATGATGTCACCATGGAACTGATAGATAAAGTCATCCAAAAAGGTGTCAATTTACGGCA
CGTCTACGTAGATACTGTCGGACCTCCAGCATCATACCAAAAGAAACTGCAACAAAGGTTTCCCGCACTG
CTGATCACCGTATCTAAAAAAGCAGATGCCATCTATCCATGTGTTTCAAGTGCTTCAGTTTGCGCCAAGG
TCACTAGAGACGTCTGTTTGAGAACCTCAAATGGGGAGGAGAACCTATTAGATTGTGGGTCTGGATATCC
CTCGGACCCAAATACTAAGAAATGGCTAGCCCAGTCTATACATCCATTGTTTGGCTGGAGTCGTGATGTC
AGGTTTTCGTGGCAGACGGCCAAAGATTGTCTTGAGAGACACAACTCAATCAAAGTTGTGTTTGGCGAAG
AGGAGCCTACCCCGGTTAATTTCGGTGATCTGGGGTTGAGCAAACAGAAGCCCGACTTTAAGGATTTAGA
AATCAGTACCAGTTGGTGGGGACATTAATTGGTGGAGGAGAGCCAATATTCTCAACTGTTCGTAGGACCA
TAACCCCCCACTCGCACCAGAAATACTCATTGGCGCTGACAACTAGTTTGAGCCGCTTCAATTGCGGCAA
GTCCCCAGTTTTGTTTGGTACTCCCCTCTCGCCTCGCGTGTTTTTGTTCCTCCGAATTGTGCATCACCCT
GTCACATCCGTACACCATCGGAACACTCTGCTCCTCCTCCTTTCTCCTCTTAATTGAACGTATATCTAAT
TACCCTAATAACAAGTATCTTCAACCATGGACAAGAAGTACTCCATTGGGCTCGATATCGGCACAAACAG
CGTCGGTTGGGCCGTCATTACGGACGAGTACAAGGTGCCGAGCAAAAAATTCAAAGTTCTGGGCAATACC
GATCGCCACAGCATAAAGAAGAACCTCATTGGCGCCCTCCTGTTCGACTCCGGGGAGACGGCCGAAGCCA
CGCGGCTCAAAAGAACAGCACGGCGCAGATATACCCGCAGAAAGAATCGGATCTGCTACCTGCAGGAGAT
CTTTAGTAATGAGATGGCTAAGGTGGATGACTCTTTCTTCCATAGGCTGGAGGAGTCCTTTTTGGTGGAG
GAGGATAAAAAGCACGAGCGCCACCCAATCTTTGGCAATATCGTGGACGAGGTGGCGTACCATGAAAAGT
ACCCAACCATATATCATCTGAGGAAGAAGCTTGTAGACAGTACTGATAAGGCTGACTTGCGGTTGATCTA
TCTCGCGCTGGCGCATATGATCAAATTTCGGGGACACTTCCTCATCGAGGGGGACCTGAACCCAGACAAC
AGCGATGTCGACAAACTCTTTATCCAACTGGTTCAGACTTACAATCAGCTTTTCGAAGAGAACCCGATCA
ACGCATCCGGAGTTGACGCCAAAGCAATCCTGAGCGCTAGGCTGTCCAAATCCCGGCGGCTCGAAAACCT
CATCGCACAGCTCCCTGGGGAGAAGAAGAACGGCCTGTTTGGTAATCTTATCGCCCTGTCACTCGGGCTG
ACCCCCAACTTTAAATCTAACTTCGACCTGGCCGAAGATGCCAAGCTTCAACTGAGCAAAGACACCTACG
ATGATGATCTCGACAATCTGCTGGCCCAGATCGGCGACCAGTACGCAGACCTTTTTTTGGCGGCAAAGAA
CCTGTCAGACGCCATTCTGCTGAGTGATATTCTGCGAGTGAACACGGAGATCACCAAAGCTCCGCTGAGC
GCTAGTATGATCAAGCGCTATGATGAGCACCACCAAGACTTGACTTTGCTGAAGGCCCTTGTCAGACAGC
AACTGCCTGAGAAGTACAAGGAAATTTTCTTCGATCAGTCTAAAAATGGCTACGCCGGATACATTGACGG
CGGAGCAAGCCAGGAGGAATTTTACAAATTTATTAAGCCCATCTTGGAAAAAATGGACGGCACCGAGGAG
CTGCTGGTAAAGCTTAACAGAGAAGATCTGTTGCGCAAACAGCGCACTTTCGACAATGGAAGCATCCCCC
ACCAGATTCACCTGGGCGAACTGCACGCTATCCTCAGGCGGCAAGAGGATTTCTACCCCTTTTTGAAAGA
TAACAGGGAAAAGATTGAGAAAATCCTCACATTTCGGATACCCTACTATGTAGGCCCCCTCGCCCGGGGA
AATTCCAGATTCGCGTGGATGACTCGCAAATCAGAAGAGACTATCACTCCCTGGAACTTCGAGGAAGTCG
TGGATAAGGGGGCCTCTGCCCAGTCCTTCATCGAAAGGATGACTAACTTTGATAAAAATCTGCCTAACGA
AAAGGTGCTTCCTAAACACTCTCTGCTGTACGAGTACTTCACAGTTTATAACGAGCTCACCAAGGTCAAA
TACGTCACAGAAGGGATGAGAAAGCCAGCATTCCTGTCTGGAGAGCAGAAGAAAGCTATCGTGGACCTCC
TCTTCAAGACGAACCGGAAAGTTACCGTGAAACAGCTCAAAGAGGACTATTTCAAAAAGATTGAATGTTT
CGACTCTGTTGAAATCAGCGGAGTGGAGGATCGCTTCAACGCATCCCTGGGAACGTATCACGATCTCCTG
AAAATCATTAAAGACAAGGACTTCCTGGACAATGAGGAGAACGAGGACATTCTTGAGGACATTGTCCTCA
CCCTTACGTTGTTTGAAGATAGGGAGATGATTGAAGAACGCTTGAAAACTTACGCTCATCTCTTCGACGA
CAAAGTCATGAAACAGCTCAAGAGGCGCCGATATACAGGATGGGGGCGGCTGTCAAGAAAACTGATCAAT
GGGATCCGAGACAAGCAGAGTGGAAAGACAATCCTGGATTTTCTTAAGTCCGATGGATTTGCCAACCGGA
ACTTCATGCAGTTGATCCATGATGACTCTCTCACCTTTAAGGAGGACATCCAGAAAGCACAAGTTTCTGG
CCAGGGGGACAGCCTTCACGAGCACATCGCTAATCTTGCAGGTAGCCCAGCTATCAAAAAGGGAATACTG
CAGACCGTTAAGGTCGTGGATGAACTCGTCAAAGTAATGGGAAGGCATAAGCCCGAGAATATCGTTATCG
AGATGGCCCGAGAGAACCAAACTACCCAGAAGGGACAGAAGAACAGTAGGGAAAGGATGAAGAGGATTGA
AGAGGGTATAAAAGAACTGGGGTCCCAAATCCTTAAGGAACACCCAGTTGAAAACACCCAGCTTCAGAAT
GAGAAGCTCTACCTGTACTACCTGCAGAACGGCAGGGACATGTACGTGGATCAGGAACTGGACATCAATC
GGCTCTCCGACTACGACGTGGATCATATCGTGCCCCAGTCTTTTCTCAAAGATGATTCTATTGATAATAA
AGTGTTGACAAGATCCGATAAAAATAGAGGGAAGAGTGATAACGTCCCCTCAGAAGAAGTTGTCAAGAAA
ATGAAAAATTATTGGCGGCAGCTGCTGAACGCCAAACTGATCACACAACGGAAGTTCGATAATCTGACTA
AGGCTGAACGAGGTGGCCTGTCTGAGTTGGATAAAGCCGGCTTCATCAAAAGGCAGCTTGTTGAGACACG
CCAGATCACCAAGCACGTGGCCCAAATTCTCGATTCACGCATGAACACCAAGTACGATGAAAATGACAAA
CTGATTCGAGAGGTGAAAGTTATTACTCTGAAGTCTAAGCTCGTCTCAGATTTCAGAAAGGACTTTCAGT
TTTATAAGGTGAGAGAGATCAACAATTACCACCATGCGCATGATGCCTACCTGAATGCAGTGGTAGGCAC
TGCACTTATCAAAAAATATCCCAAGCTTGAATCTGAATTTGTTTACGGAGACTATAAAGTGTACGATGTT
AGGAAAATGATCGCAAAGTCTGAGCAGGAAATAGGCAAGGCCACCGCTAAGTACTTCTTTTACAGCAATA
TTATGAATTTTTTCAAGACCGAGATTACACTGGCCAATGGAGAGATTCGGAAGCGACCACTTATCGAAAC
AAACGGAGAAACAGGAGAAATCGTGTGGGACAAGGGTAGGGATTTCGCGACAGTCCGGAAGGTCCTGTCC
ATGCCGCAGGTGAACATCGTTAAAAAGACCGAAGTACAGACCGGAGGCTTCTCCAAGGAAAGTATCCTCC
CGAAAAGGAACAGCGACAAGCTGATCGCACGCAAAAAAGATTGGGACCCCAAGAAATACGGCGGATTCGA
TTCTCCTACAGTCGCTTACAGTGTACTGGTTGTGGCCAAAGTGGAGAAAGGGAAGTCTAAAAAACTCAAA
AGCGTCAAGGAACTGCTGGGCATCACAATCATGGAGCGATCAAGCTTCGAAAAAAACCCCATCGACTTTC
TCGAGGCGAAAGGATATAAAGAGGTCAAAAAAGACCTCATCATTAAGCTTCCCAAGTACTCTCTCTTTGA
GCTTGAAAACGGCCGGAAACGAATGCTCGCTAGTGCGGGCGAGCTGCAGAAAGGTAACGAGCTGGCACTG
CCCTCTAAATACGTTAATTTCTTGTATCTGGCCAGCCACTATGAAAAGCTCAAAGGGTCCCCCGAAGATA
ATGAGCAGAAGCAGCTGTTCGTGGAACAACACAAACACTACCTTGATGAGATCATCGAGCAAATAAGCGA
ATTCTCCAAAAGAGTGATCCTCGCCGACGCTAACCTCGATAAGGTGCTTTCTGCTTACAATAAGCACAGG
GATAAGCCCATCAGGGAGCAGGCAGAAAACATTATCCACTTGTTTACTCTGACCAACTTGGGCGCGCCTG
CAGCCTTCAAGTACTTCGACACCACCATAGACAGAAAGCGGTACACCTCTACAAAGGAGGTCCTGGACGC
CACACTGATTCATCAGTCAATTACGGGGCTCTATGAAACAAGAATCGACCTCTCTCAGCTCGGTGGAGAC
AGCAGGGCTGACCCCAAGAAGAAGAGGAAGGTGTGAGCTTCGTCCGACGGCGGCCCGACGGGTCCGAGGC
CTCGGAGATCCGTCCCCCTTTTCCTTTGTCGATATCATGTAATTAGTTATGTCACGCTTACATTCACGCC
CTCCCCCCACATCCGCTCTAACCGAAAAGGAAGGAGTTAGACAACCTGAAGTCTAGGTCCCTATTTATTT
TTTTATAGTTATGTTAGTATTAAGAACGTTATTTATATTTCAAATTTTTCTTTTTTTTCTGTACAGACGC
GTGTACGCATGTAACATTATACTGAAAACCTTGCTTGAGAAGGTTTTGGGACGCTCGAAGGCTTTAATTT
GCAAGCTGGCGCTAATTCATGGACATGGAGGCCCAGAATACCCTCCTTGACAGTCTTGACGTGCGCAGCT
CAGGGGCATGATGTGACTGTCGCCCGTACATTTAGCCCATACATCCCCATGTATAATCATTTGCATCCAT
ACATTTTGATGGCCGCACGGCGCGAAGCAAAAATTACGGCTCCTCGCTGCAGACCTGCGAGCAGGGAAAC
GCTCCCCTCACAGACGCGTTGAATTGTCCCCACGCCGCGCCCCTGTAGAGAAATATAAAAGGTTAGGATT
TGCCACTGAGGTTCTTCTTTCATATACTTCCTTTTAAAATCTTGCTAGGATACAGTTCTCACATCACATC
CGAACATAAACAACCATGGGTACCACTCTTGACGACACGGCTTACCGGTACCGCACCAGTGTCCCGGGGG
ACGCCGAGGCCATCGAGGCACTGGATGGGTCCTTCACCACCGACACCGTTTTTCGCGTCACCGCCACCGG
GGACGGCTTCACCCTGCGGGAGGTGCCGGTGGACCCGCCCCTGACCAAGGTGTTCCCCGACGACGAATCG
GACGACGAATCGGACGACGGGGAGGACGGCGACCCGGACTCCCGGACGTTCGTCGCGTACGGGGACGACG
GCGACCTGGCGGGCTTCGTGGTCGTCTCGTACTCCGGCTGGAACCGCCGGCTGACCGTCGAGGACATCGA
GGTCGCCCCGGAGCACCGGGGGCACGGGGTCGGGCGCGCGTTGATGGGGCTCGCGACGGAGTTCGCCCGC
GAGCGGGGCGCCGGGCACCTCTGGCTGGAGGTCACCAACGTCAACGCACCGGCGATCCACGCGTACCGGC
GGATGGGGTTCACCCTCTGCGGCCTGGACACCGCCCTGTACGACGGCACCGCCTCGGACGGCGAGCAGGC
GCTCTACATGAGCATGCCCTGCCCCTAATCAGTACTGACAATAAAAAGATTCTTGTTTTCAAGAACTTGT
CATTTGTATAGTTTTTTTATATTGTAGTTGTTCTATTTTAATCAAATGTTAGCGTGATTTATATTTTTTT
TCGCCTCGACATCATCTGCCCAGATGCGAAGTTAAGTGCGCAGAAAGTAATATCATGCGTCAATCGTATG
TGAATGCTGGTCGCTATACTGGCTTCCTTTTCATCACGTGCTATAAAAATAATTATAATTTAAATTTTTT
AATATAAATATATAAATTAAAAATAGAAAGTAAAAAAAGAAATTAAAGAAAAAATAGTTTTTGTTTTCCG
AAGATGTAAAAGACTCTAGGGGGATCGCCAACAAATACTACCTTTTATCTTGCTCTTCCTGCTCTCAGGT
ATTAATGCCGAATTGTTTCATCTTGTCTGTGTAGAACACCACACACGAAAATCCTGTGATTTTACATTTT
ACTTATCGTTAATCGAATGTATATCTATTTAATCTGCTTTTCTTGTCTAATAAATATATATGTAAAGTAC
GCTTTTTGTTGAAATTTTTTAAACCTTTGTTTATTTTTTTTTCTTCATTCCGTAACTCTTCTACCTTCTT
TATTTACTTTCTAAAATCCAAATACAAAACATAAAAATAAATAAACACAGAGTAAATTCCCAAATTATTC
CATCATTAAAAGATACGAGGCGCGTGTAAGTTACAGGCAAGCGATCG
